>Addgene plasmid #188762 | pJT228 lenti pEF-rTetR(SE-G72P)-3XFLAG-KIBRA WW-T2A-mCherry-BSD-WPRE | addgene full sequence | sequence record 371422 | Addgene NGS Result
TATGGGACTTTCCTACTTGGCAGTACATCTACGTATTAGTCATCGCTATTACCATGGTGATGCGGTTTTG
GCAGTACATCAATGGGCGTGGATAGCGGTTTGACTCACGGGGATTTCCAAGTCTCCACCCCATTGACGTC
AATGGGAGTTTGTTTTGGCACCAAAATCAACGGGACTTTCCAAAATGTCGTAACAACTCCGCCCCATTGA
CGCAAATGGGCGGTAGGCGTGTACGGTGGGAGGTCTATATAAGCAGCGCGTTTTGCCTGTACTGGGTCTC
TCTGGTTAGACCAGATCTGAGCCTGGGAGCTCTCTGGCTAACTAGGGAACCCACTGCTTAAGCCTCAATA
AAGCTTGCCTTGAGTGCTTCAAGTAGTGTGTGCCCGTCTGTTGTGTGACTCTGGTAACTAGAGATCCCTC
AGACCCTTTTAGTCAGTGTGGAAAATCTCTAGCAGTGGCGCCCGAACAGGGACTTGAAAGCGAAAGGGAA
ACCAGAGGAGCTCTCTCGACGCAGGACTCGGCTTGCTGAAGCGCGCACGGCAAGAGGCGAGGGGCGGCGA
CTGGTGAGTACGCCAAAAATTTTGACTAGCGGAGGCTAGAAGGAGAGAGATGGGTGCGAGAGCGTCAGTA
TTAAGCGGGGGAGAATTAGATCGCGATGGGAAAAAATTCGGTTAAGGCCAGGGGGAAAGAAAAAATATAA
ATTAAAACATATAGTATGGGCAAGCAGGGAGCTAGAACGATTCGCAGTTAATCCTGGCCTGTTAGAAACA
TCAGAAGGCTGTAGACAAATACTGGGACAGCTACAACCATCCCTTCAGACAGGATCAGAAGAACTTAGAT
CATTATATAATACAGTAGCAACCCTCTATTGTGTGCATCAAAGGATAGAGATAAAAGACACCAAGGAAGC
TTTAGACAAGATAGAGGAAGAGCAAAACAAAAGTAAGACCACCGCACAGCAAGCGGCCGGCCGCTGATCT
TCAGACCTGGAGGAGGAGATATGAGGGACAATTGGAGAAGTGAATTATATAAATATAAAGTAGTAAAAAT
TGAACCATTAGGAGTAGCACCCACCAAGGCAAAGAGAAGAGTGGTGCAGAGAGAAAAAAGAGCAGTGGGA
ATAGGAGCTTTGTTCCTTGGGTTCTTGGGAGCAGCAGGAAGCACTATGGGCGCAGCGTCAATGACGCTGA
CGGTACAGGCCAGACAATTATTGTCTGGTATAGTGCAGCAGCAGAACAATTTGCTGAGGGCTATTGAGGC
GCAACAGCATCTGTTGCAACTCACAGTCTGGGGCATCAAGCAGCTCCAGGCAAGAATCCTGGCTGTGGAA
AGATACCTAAAGGATCAACAGCTCCTGGGGATTTGGGGTTGCTCTGGAAAACTCATTTGCACCACTGCTG
TGCCTTGGAATGCTAGTTGGAGTAATAAATCTCTGGAACAGATTTGGAATCACACGACCTGGATGGAGTG
GGACAGAGAAATTAACAATTACACAAGCTTAATACACTCCTTAATTGAAGAATCGCAAAACCAGCAAGAA
AAGAATGAACAAGAATTATTGGAATTAGATAAATGGGCAAGTTTGTGGAATTGGTTTAACATAACAAATT
GGCTGTGGTATATAAAATTATTCATAATGATAGTAGGAGGCTTGGTAGGTTTAAGAATAGTTTTTGCTGT
ACTTTCTATAGTGAATAGAGTTAGGCAGGGATATTCACCATTATCGTTTCAGACCCACCTCCCAACCCCG
AGGGGACCCGACAGGCCCGAAGGAATAGAAGAAGAAGGTGGAGAGAGAGACAGAGACAGATCCATTCGAT
TAGTGAACGGATCGGCACTGCGTGCGCCAATTCTGCAGACAAATGGCAGTATTCATCCACAATTTTAAAA
GAAAAGGGGGGATTGGGGGGTACAGTGCAGGGGAAAGAATAGTAGACATAATAGCAACAGACATACAAAC
TAAAGAATTACAAAAACAAATTACAAAAATTCAAAATTTTCGGGTTTATTACAGGGACAGCAGAGATCCA
GTTTGGTTAGTACCGGGCCCGCTCTAGAGATCCCATTTGACTCAGGCGGCCGCGTGGATAACCGTATTAC
CGCCATGCATGTGCCCGTCAGTGGGCAGAGCGCACATCGCCCACAGTCCCCGAGAAGTTGGGGGGAGGGG
TCGGCAATTGAACCGGTGCCTAGAGAAGGTGGCGCGGGGTAAACTGGGAAAGTGATGTCGTGTACTGGCT
CCGCCTTTTTCCCGAGGGTGGGGGAGAACCGTATATAAGTGCAGTAGTCGCCGTGAACGTTCTTTTTCGC
AACGGGTTTGCCGCCAGAACACAGGTAAGTGCCGTGTGTGGTTCCCGCGGGCCTGGCCTCTTTACGGGTT
ATGGCCCTTGCGTGCCTTGAATTACTTCCACCTGGCTGCAGTACGTGATTCTTGATCCCGAGCTTCGGGT
TGGAAGTGGGTGGGAGAGTTCGAGGCCTTGCGCTTAAGGAGCCCCTTCGCCTCGTGCTTGAGTTGAGGCC
TGGCCTGGGCGCTGGGGCCGCCGCGTGCGAATCTGGTGGCACCTTCGCGCCTGTCTCGCTGCTTTCGATA
AGTCTCTAGCCATTTAAAATTTTTGATGACCTGCTGCGACGCTTTTTTTCTGGCAAGATAGTCTTGTAAA
TGCGGGCCAAGATCTGCACACTGGTATTTCGGTTTTTGGGGCCGCGGGCGGCGACGGGGCCCGTGCGTCC
CAGCGCACATGTTCGGCGAGGCGGGGCCTGCGAGCGCGGCCACCGAGAATCGGACGGGGGTAGTCTCAAG
CTGGCCGGCCTGCTCTGGTGCCTGGCCTCGCGCCGCCGTGTATCGCCCCGCCCTGGGCGGCAAGGCTGGC
CCGGTCGGCACCAGTTGCGTGAGCGGAAAGATGGCCGCTTCCCGGCCCTGCTGCAGGGAGCTCAAAATGG
AGGACGCGGCGCTCGGGAGAGCGGGCGGGTGAGTCACCCACACAAAGGAAAAGGGCCTTTCCGTCCTCAG
CCGTCGCTTCATGTGACTCCACGGAGTACCGGGCGCCGTCCAGGCACCTCGATTAGTTCTCGCGCTTTTG
GAGTACGTCGTCTTTAGGTTGGGGGGAGGGGTTTTATGCGATGGAGTTTCCCCACACTGAGTGGGTGGAG
ACTGAAGTTAGGCCAGCTTGGCACTTGATGTAATTCTCCTTGGAATTTGCCCTTTTTGAGTTTGGATCTT
GGTTCATTCTCAAGCCTCAGACAGTGGTTCAAAGTTTTTTTCTTCCATTTCAGGTGTCGTGAGCTAGCCA
CCATGTCTAGACTGGACAAGAGCAAAATAATAAACGGAGCTCTGGAATTACTCAATGGTGTCGGTATCGA
AGGCCTGACGACAAGGAAACTCGCTCAAAAGCTGGGAGTTGAGCAGCCTACCCTGTACTGGCACGTGAAG
AACAAGCGGGCCCTGCTCGATGCCCTGCCAATCGAGATGCTGGACAGGCATCATACCCACTCCTGCCCCC
TGGAACCCGAGTCATGGCAAGACTTTCTGCGGAACAACGCCAAGTCATACCGCTGTGCTCTCCTCTCACA
TCGCGACGGGGCTAAAGTGCATCTCGGCACCCGCCCAACAGAGAAACAGTACGAAACCCTGGAAAATCAG
CTCGCGTTCCTGTGTCAGCAAGGCTTCTCCCTGGAGAACGCACTGTACGCTCTGTCCGCCGTGGGCCACT
TTACACTGGGCTGCGTATTGGAGGAACAGGAGCATCAAGTAGCAAAAGAGGAAAGAGAGACACCTACCAC
CGATTCTATGCCCCCACTTCTGAAACAAGCAATTGAGCTGTTCGACCGGCAGGGAGCCGAACCTGCCTTC
CTTTTCGGCCTGGAACTAATCATATGTGGCCTGGAGAAACAGCTAAAGTGCGAAAGCGGCGGTGACTACA
AAGACCATGACGGTGATTATAAAGATCATGACATCGACTACAAGGATGACGATGACAAGGGTGGATCCGG
ATCAGGCTCCCCCAGACCCGAGCTGCCCCTGCCCGAGGGCTGGGAGGAGGCCAGAGACTTCGACGGCAAG
GTGTACTACATCGACCACACCAACAGAACCACCAGCTGGATCGACCCCAGAGACAGATACACCAAGCCCC
TGACCTTCGCCGACTGCATCAGCGACGAGCTGCCCCTGGGCTGGGAGGAGGCCTACGACCCCCAGGTGGG
AGACTACTTCATCGACCACAACACCAAGACCACCCAGATCGGATCTGGAGAGGGAAGGGGAAGCCTCCTA
ACTTGCGGAGATGTCGAGGAGAATCCTGGCCCAATGGTGAGCAAGGGCGAGGAGGATAACATGGCCATCA
TCAAGGAGTTCATGCGCTTCAAGGTGCACATGGAGGGCTCCGTGAACGGCCACGAGTTCGAGATCGAGGG
CGAGGGCGAGGGCCGCCCCTACGAGGGCACCCAGACCGCCAAGCTGAAGGTGACCAAGGGTGGCCCCCTG
CCCTTCGCCTGGGACATCCTGTCCCCTCAGTTCATGTACGGCTCCAAGGCCTACGTGAAGCACCCCGCCG
ACATCCCCGACTACTTGAAGCTGTCCTTCCCCGAGGGCTTCAAGTGGGAGCGCGTGATGAACTTCGAGGA
CGGCGGCGTGGTGACCGTGACCCAGGACTCCTCCCTGCAGGACGGCGAGTTCATCTACAAGGTGAAGCTG
CGCGGCACCAACTTCCCCTCCGACGGCCCCGTAATGCAGAAGAAGACCATGGGCTGGGAGGCCTCCTCCG
AGCGGATGTACCCCGAGGACGGCGCCCTGAAGGGCGAGATCAAGCAGAGGCTGAAGCTGAAGGACGGCGG
CCACTACGACGCTGAGGTCAAGACCACCTACAAGGCCAAGAAGCCCGTGCAGCTGCCCGGCGCCTACAAC
GTCAACATCAAGTTGGACATCACCTCCCACAACGAGGACTACACCATCGTGGAACAGTACGAACGCGCCG
AGGGCCGCCACTCCACCGGCGGCATGGACGAGCTGTACAAGGGTAGCGGCAGCGGTAGCATGGCCAAGCC
TTTGTCTCAAGAAGAATCCACCCTCATTGAAAGAGCAACGGCTACAATCAACAGCATCCCCATCTCTGAA
GACTACAGCGTCGCCAGCGCAGCTCTCTCTAGCGACGGCCGCATCTTCACTGGTGTCAATGTATATCATT
TTACTGGGGGACCTTGTGCAGAACTCGTGGTGCTGGGCACTGCTGCTGCTGCGGCAGCTGGCAACCTGAC
TTGTATCGTCGCGATCGGAAATGAGAACAGGGGCATCTTGAGCCCCTGCGGACGGTGCCGACAGGTGCTT
CTCGATCTGCATCCTGGGATCAAAGCCATAGTGAAGGACAGTGATGGACAGCCGACGGCAGTTGGGATTC
GTGAATTGCTGCCCTCTGGTTATGTGTGGGAGGGCTAAGAATTCGTCGAGGGACCTAATAACTTCGTATA
GCATACATTATACGAAGTTATACATGTTTAAGGGTTCCGGTTCCACTAGGTACAATTCGATATCAAGCTT
ATCGATAATCAACCTCTGGATTACAAAATTTGTGAAAGATTGACTGGTATTCTTAACTATGTTGCTCCTT
TTACGCTATGTGGATACGCTGCTTTAATGCCTTTGTATCATGCTATTGCTTCCCGTATGGCTTTCATTTT
CTCCTCCTTGTATAAATCCTGGTTGCTGTCTCTTTATGAGGAGTTGTGGCCCGTTGTCAGGCAACGTGGC
GTGGTGTGCACTGTGTTTGCTGACGCAACCCCCACTGGTTGGGGCATTGCCACCACCTGTCAGCTCCTTT
CCGGGACTTTCGCTTTCCCCCTCCCTATTGCCACGGCGGAACTCATCGCCGCCTGCCTTGCCCGCTGCTG
GACAGGGGCTCGGCTGTTGGGCACTGACAATTCCGTGGTGTTGTCGGGGAAATCATCGTCCTTTCCTTGG
CTGCTCGCCTGTGTTGCCACCTGGATTCTGCGCGGGACGTCCTTCTGCTACGTCCCTTCGGCCCTCAATC
CAGCGGACCTTCCTTCCCGCGGCCTGCTGCCGGCTCTGCGGCCTCTTCCGCGTCTTCGCCTTCGCCCTCA
GACGAGTCGGATCTCCCTTTGGGCCGCCTCCCCGCATCGATACCGTCGACCTCGATCGAGACCTAGAAAA
ACATGGAGCAATCACAAGTAGCAATACAGCAGCTACCAATGCTGATTGTGCCTGGCTAGAAGCACAAGAG
GAGGAGGAGGTGGGTTTTCCAGTCACACCTCAGGTACCTTTAAGACCAATGACTTACAAGGCAGCTGTAG
ATCTTAGCCACTTTTTAAAAGAAAAGGGGGGACTGGAAGGGCTAATTCACTCCCAACGAAGACAAGATAT
CCTTGATCTGTGGATCTACCACACACAAGGCTACTTCCCTGATTGGCAGAACTACACACCAGGGCCAGGG
ATCAGATATCCACTGACCTTTGGATGGTGCTACAAGCTAGTACCAGTTGAGCAAGAGAAGGTAGAAGAAG
CCAATGAAGGAGAGAACACCCGCTTGTTACACCCTGTGAGCCTGCATGGGATGGATGACCCGGAGAGAGA
AGTATTAGAGTGGAGGTTTGACAGCCGCCTAGCATTTCATCACATGGCCCGAGAGCTGCATCCGGACTGT
ACTGGGTCTCTCTGGTTAGACCAGATCTGAGCCTGGGAGCTCTCTGGCTAACTAGGGAACCCACTGCTTA
AGCCTCAATAAAGCTTGCCTTGAGTGCTTCAAGTAGTGTGTGCCCGTCTGTTGTGTGACTCTGGTAACTA
GAGATCCCTCAGACCCTTTTAGTCAGTGTGGAAAATCTCTAGCAGCATGTGAGCAAAAGGCCAGCAAAAG
GCCAGGAACCGTAAAAAGGCCGCGTTGCTGGCGTTTTTCCATAGGCTCCGCCCCCCTGACGAGCATCACA
AAAATCGACGCTCAAGTCAGAGGTGGCGAAACCCGACAGGACTATAAAGATACCAGGCGTTTCCCCCTGG
AAGCTCCCTCGTGCGCTCTCCTGTTCCGACCCTGCCGCTTACCGGATACCTGTCCGCCTTTCTCCCTTCG
GGAAGCGTGGCGCTTTCTCATAGCTCACGCTGTAGGTATCTCAGTTCGGTGTAGGTCGTTCGCTCCAAGC
TGGGCTGTGTGCACGAACCCCCCGTTCAGCCCGACCGCTGCGCCTTATCCGGTAACTATCGTCTTGAGTC
CAACCCGGTAAGACACGACTTATCGCCACTGGCAGCAGCCACTGGTAACAGGATTAGCAGAGCGAGGTAT
GTAGGCGGTGCTACAGAGTTCTTGAAGTGGTGGCCTAACTACGGCTACACTAGAAGAACAGTATTTGGTA
TCTGCGCTCTGCTGAAGCCAGTTACCTTCGGAAAAAGAGTTGGTAGCTCTTGATCCGGCAAACAAACCAC
CGCTGGTAGCGGTGGTTTTTTTGTTTGCAAGCAGCAGATTACGCGCAGAAAAAAAGGATCTCAAGAAGAT
CCTTTGATCTTTTCTACGGGGTCTGACGCTCAGTGGAACGAAAACTCACGTTAAGGGATTTTGGTCATGA
GATTATCAAAAAGGATCTTCACCTAGATCCTTTTAAATTAAAAATGAAGTTTTAAATCAATCTAAAGTAT
ATATGAGTAAACTTGGTCTGACAGTTACCAATGCTTAATCAGTGAGGCACCTATCTCAGCGATCTGTCTA
TTTCGTTCATCCATAGTTGCCTGACTCCCCGTCGTGTAGATAACTACGATACGGGAGGGCTTACCATCTG
GCCCCAGTGCTGCAATGATACCGCGAGACCCACGCTCACCGGCTCCAGATTTATCAGCAATAAACCAGCC
AGCCGGAAGGGCCGAGCGCAGAAGTGGTCCTGCAACTTTATCCGCCTCCATCCAGTCTATTAATTGTTGC
CGGGAAGCTAGAGTAAGTAGTTCGCCAGTTAATAGTTTGCGCAACGTTGTTGCCATTGCTACAGGCATCG
TGGTGTCACGCTCGTCGTTTGGTATGGCTTCATTCAGCTCCGGTTCCCAACGATCAAGGCGAGTTACATG
ATCCCCCATGTTGTGCAAAAAAGCGGTTAGCTCCTTCGGTCCTCCGATCGTTGTCAGAAGTAAGTTGGCC
GCAGTGTTATCACTCATGGTTATGGCAGCACTGCATAATTCTCTTACTGTCATGCCATCCGTAAGATGCT
TTTCTGTGACTGGTGAGTACTCAACCAAGTCATTCTGAGAATAGTGTATGCGGCGACCGAGTTGCTCTTG
CCCGGCGTCAATACGGGATAATACCGCGCCACATAGCAGAACTTTAAAAGTGCTCATCATTGGAAAACGT
TCTTCGGGGCGAAAACTCTCAAGGATCTTACCGCTGTTGAGATCCAGTTCGATGTAACCCACTCGTGCAC
CCAACTGATCTTCAGCATCTTTTACTTTCACCAGCGTTTCTGGGTGAGCAAAAACAGGAAGGCAAAATGC
CGCAAAAAAGGGAATAAGGGCGACACGGAAATGTTGAATACTCATACTCTTCCTTTTTCAATATTATTGA
AGCATTTATCAGGGTTATTGTCTCATGAGCGGATACATATTTGAATGTATTTAGAAAAATAAACAAATAG
GGGTTCCGCGCACATTTCCCCGAAAAGTGCCACCTGACGTCGACGGATCGGGAGATCTCCCGATCCCCTA
TGGTGCACTCTCAGTACAATCTGCTCTGATGCCGCATAGTTAAGCCAGTATCTGCTCCCTGCTTGTGTGT
TGGAGGTCGCTGAGTAGTGCGCGAGCAAAATTTAAGCTACAACAAGGCAAGGCTTGACCGACAATTGCAT
GAAGAATCTGCTTAGGGTTAGGCGTTTTGCGCTGCTTCGCGATGTACGGGCCAGATATACGCGTTGACAT
TGATTATTGACTAGTTATTAATAGTAATCAATTACGGGGTCATTAGTTCATAGCCCATATATGGAGTTCC
GCGTTACATAACTTACGGTAAATGGCCCGCCTGGCTGACCGCCCAACGACCCCCGCCCATTGACGTCAAT
AATGACGTATGTTCCCATAGTAACGCCAATAGGGACTTTCCATTGACGTCAATGGGTGGAGTATTTACGG
TAAACTGCCCACTTGGCAGTACATCAAGTGTATCATATGCCAAGTACGCCCCCTATTGACGTCAATGACG
GTAAATGGCCCGCCTGGCATTATGCCCAGTACATGACCT
Features (pLannotate 1.2.2; 24 found; start..end, strand, type, name):
     57..256     +  promoter       CMV promoter: human cytomegalovirus (CMV) immediate early promoter
    274..454     +  LTR            5' LTR (truncated): truncated 5' long terminal repeat (LTR) from HIV-1
    501..626     +  misc_feature   HIV-1 Ψ: packaging signal of human immunodeficiency virus type 1
    610..948     +  CDS            HIV-1 gag (fragment): gag protein from human immunodeficiency virus 1; gag
   1123..1356    +  misc_feature   RRE: The Rev response element (RRE) of HIV-1 allows for Rev-dependent mRNA export from the nucleus to the cytoplasm.
   1733..1833    +  CDS            Rev (fragment): human immunodeficiency virus 1 (HIV-1) Rev protein; rev; enhances nuclear export of unspliced and incompletely spliced viral mRNAs
   1883..2000    +  misc_feature   cPPT/CTS: central polypurine tract and central termination sequence of HIV-1
   2111..3282    +  promoter       EF-1α promoter: strong constitutive promoter for human elongation factor EF-1α
   3293..3912    +  CDS            rtTA3 (fragment): reverse tetracycline transactivator 3 activates expression from Tet-responsive promoters in the presence of doxycycline
   3914..3979    +  CDS            3xFLAG: three tandem FLAG® epitope tags, followed by an enterokinase cleavage site
   4001..4162    +  CDS            WWC1 (fragment): KIBRA_HUMAN - Also known as KIAA0869. Experimental evidence at protein level: Swiss-Prot protein existence level 1. Probable regulator of the Hippo/SWH (Sav/Wts/Hpo) signaling pathway, a signaling pathway that plays a pivotal role in tumor suppression by restricting proliferation and promoting apoptosis. Along with NF2 can synergistically induce the phosphorylation of LATS1 and LATS2 and can probably function in the regulation of the Hippo/SWH (Sav/Wts/Hpo) signaling pathway. Acts as a transcriptional coactivator of ESR1 which plays an essential role in DYNLL1-mediated ESR1 transactivation. Re
   4304..5011    +  CDS            mCherry: mCherry is a basic (constitutively fluorescent) red fluorescent protein published in 2004, derived from Discosoma sp.. It is reported to be a very rapidly-maturing monomer with low acid sensitivity.
   5030..5428    +  CDS            BSD: blasticidin S deaminase; Aspergillus terreus BSD; confers resistance to blasticidin
   5448..5481    +  protein_bind   loxP: Cre-mediated recombination occurs in the 8-bp core sequence (GCATACAT). Cre recombinase
   5514..5537    +  misc_feature   MCS (fragment): pBluescript multiple cloning site
   5537..6125    +  misc_feature   WPRE: woodchuck hepatitis virus posttranscriptional regulatory element
   6126..6145    +  misc_feature   MCS (fragment): pBluescript multiple cloning site
   6147..6647    +  CDS            nef (fragment): NEF_HV1LA - Experimental evidence at protein level: Swiss-Prot protein existence level 1. Extracellular Nef protein targets CD4(+) T-lymphocytes for apoptosis by interacting with CXCR4 surface receptors. From Human immunodeficiency virus type 1 group M subtype B (isolate Lai) (HIV-1).
   6654..6834    +  LTR            5' LTR (truncated): truncated 5' long terminal repeat (LTR) from HIV-1
   6896..7484    -  rep_origin     ori: high-copy-number ColE1/pMB1/pBR322/pUC origin of replication
   7655..8515    -  CDS            AmpR: β-lactamase; bla; confers resistance to ampicillin, carbenicillin, and related antibiotics
   8516..8620    -  promoter       AmpR promoter: bla
   8679..8731    -  misc_feature   bom (fragment): basis of mobility region from pBR322
   8886..56      +  enhancer       CMV enhancer (across the origin): human cytomegalovirus immediate early enhancer
