[The description below was written by a language model from this plasmid's Addgene catalogue record and pLannotate feature annotations shown in this document.]
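Description:
pJT228 is a 9.2 kb HIV-1-based lentiviral vector for mammalian expression, built on the pJT126 backbone. It is propagated in E. coli as a high-copy plasmid through a ColE1/pUC-type origin with ampicillin selection via β-lactamase. A CMV enhancer/promoter sits upstream of a truncated 5' LTR, which allows Tat-independent transcription of the viral genome in packaging cells. It is followed by the Ψ packaging signal with a gag fragment, the Rev response element for nuclear export of the unspliced genomic RNA, and the cPPT/CTS that aids nuclear import. A second truncated LTR, preceded by a nef-derived fragment, closes the proviral region.

The payload is a single open reading frame driven by the constitutive human EF-1α promoter. It encodes the reverse Tet repressor variant rTetR(SE-G72P), which the annotation detects as an rtTA3 fragment. This is fused to a 3xFLAG epitope and a short fragment of human WWC1/KIBRA corresponding to its WW domain. According to the construct name, a T2A self-cleaving peptide then separates this fusion from an mCherry–blasticidin S deaminase module, although the T2A itself is not annotated in the feature table. Transduced cells can therefore be identified by red fluorescence and selected with blasticidin. A loxP site lies downstream of the cassette, and a WPRE enhances transcript stability and expression.

Because rTetR binds TetO sites only in the presence of doxycycline, the fusion allows inducible recruitment of the KIBRA WW domain to a TetO-containing reporter to measure its effect on transcription. This fits the associated work on developing compact transcriptional effectors. The FLAG tag allows detection of the fusion protein.
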