Addgene plasmid #188762: pJT228 lenti pEF-rTetR(SE-G72P)-3XFLAG-KIBRA WW-T2A-mCherry-BSD-WPRE
Purpose: Lentiviral backbone containing KIBRA WW as a fusion with rTetR(SE-G72P)-3XFLAG
Depositing lab: Michael Bassik & Lacra Bintu. Depositing organization: Stanford University. Publication: Development of compact transcriptional effectors using high-throughput measurements in diverse contexts. Tycko J, Van MV, Aradhana, DelRosso N, Ye H, Yao D, Valbuena R, Vaughan-Jackson A, Xu X, Ludwig C, Spees K, Liu K, Gu M, Khare V, Mukund AX, Suzuki PH, Arana S, Zhang C, Du PP, Ornstein TS, Hess GT, Kamber RA, Qi LS, Khalil AS, Bintu L, Bassik MC. Nat Biotechnol. 2024 Nov 1. doi: 10.1038/s41587-024-02442-6. PubMed 39487265.
Backbone
  Vector backbone: pJT126
  Backbone manufacturer: Michael Bassik, Lacra Bintu, Addgene #161926
  Vector type: Mammalian Expression, Lentiviral
  Selectable markers: Blasticidin ; mCherry
Growth in bacteria
  Bacterial resistance: Ampicillin, 100 μg/mL
  Growth temperature: 37°C
  Growth strain: NEB Stable
  Copy number: High Copy
Gene/Insert
  Gene/Insert name: KIBRA WW
  Species: H. sapiens (human)
  Entrez Gene: WWC1 (a.k.a. HBEBP3, HBEBP36, KIBRA, MEMRYQTL, PPP1R168)
  Promoter: pEF1a
  Tag / fusion protein: rTetR(SE-G72P)-3xFLAG (C terminal on backbone)
  Cloning method: Restriction Enzyme; 5′ cloning site unknown (unknown if destroyed)
Terms and licenses: Academic/Nonprofit Terms; Industry Terms: Not Available to Industry
How to cite: pJT228 lenti pEF-rTetR(SE-G72P)-3XFLAG-KIBRA WW-T2A-mCherry-BSD-WPRE was a gift from Michael Bassik & Lacra Bintu (Addgene plasmid # 188762 ; http://n2t.net/addgene:188762 ; RRID:Addgene_188762)
